>Addgene plasmid #17078 | ZE37 Nlk1(K117M)-pCS2+ | addgene partial sequence | sequence record 22884 | SP6 5'-ATTTAGGTGACACTATAG-3'
AGTGTGTGGTAACTTGTTCCCAGCATCAGAGTTAGGCCACAAATATTTTTGTGTCAACACCACAGCCGGC
ACTACCTCAACGGGCCTCGGCGCAACACCAAATCCGACTGGGCCCAACGCACCTGCTGGGACTCCCAGAC
ACCCGGCGTCTCTCGGGGGCAGCGCTGGCGGAGGGGCGGCCATCCCGCAACCTCACAGTAACCCAGCTAG
TGAGGTGCCAAGTCCTGCTGAAATGGAGCCTGATCGACCTATCGGTTACGGGGCGTTTGGAGTGGTCTGG
TCTGTGACTGACCCTCGGGATGGACGCAAGGTGGCTCTGATGAAAATGCCCAATGTCTTCCAGAACCTGG
TCTCCTGCAAACGTGTGTTCAGGGAACTCCGGATGCTGTGTTTCTTTAAACATGACAACGTGCTTTCTGC
CCTTGACATTCTCCAACCTCCACAAATCGACTGCTTTGAGGAGATATACGTGATCACTGAGCTCATGCAG
AGTGACCTACATAAAGTCATCGTTTCCCCTCAGCCTCTCACCACCGATCACATCAAGGTGTTCCTCTACC
AGATACTCAGGGGACTGAAGTACCTGCACTCAGCAGGCATTCTCCACAGAGACATCAAACCAGGGAACCT
GCTGGTCAACAGCAACTGTCTGCTTAAGATCTGTGACTTTGGCCTGGCACGTGTTGAGGAGCCGGATCCC
TCTCGTCACATGACCC
