[The description below was written by a language model from this plasmid's Addgene catalogue record.]
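Description:
ZE37 Nlk1(K117M)-pCS2+ is a zebrafish expression plasmid built on the pCS2+ backbone (about 4.1 kb without insert), propagated in E. coli under ampicillin selection; the copy number is not recorded. pCS2+ is a widely used multipurpose vector for embryo work. In its standard form it places an insert downstream of a strong viral promoter for expression from injected DNA, with an SP6 phage promoter positioned so that the same insert can be transcribed in vitro into mRNA. No feature table accompanies this entry, so those backbone elements are inferred from the vector name. SP6 is the exception, since the record names it both as the sequencing primer site and as the polymerase used for RNA synthesis.

The payload is an approximately 1425 bp cDNA of zebrafish nemo-like kinase 1 (nlk1, also called nlk), cloned as an EcoRI–XbaI fragment. It carries a K117M substitution that renders the protein kinase-dead, which the depositor describes as analogous to the K155M mutant of mouse NLK. No epitope tag or reporter fusion is recorded.

According to the depositor's notes, the plasmid is meant as a template for functional synthetic RNA: it is linearised downstream of the insert and transcribed with SP6. Such mRNA is typically injected into early embryos. The associated study examined nemo-like kinase as a co-activator of Wnt signalling in early zebrafish development. In that context a catalytically inactive version would plausibly serve as a control showing whether effects of Nlk1 overexpression depend on its kinase activity, though the record does not spell out that specific use.
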