Addgene plasmid #17078: ZE37 Nlk1(K117M)-pCS2+
Depositing lab: Randall Moon. Depositing organization: University of Washington. Publication: nemo-like kinase is an essential co-activator of Wnt signaling during early zebrafish development. Thorpe CJ, Moon RT. Development. 2004 Jun;131(12):2899-909. doi: 10.1242/dev.01171. Epub 2004 May 19. PubMed 15151990.
Backbone
  Vector backbone: pCS2+
  Backbone size w/o insert (bp): 4100
  Vector type: Zebrafish Expression
Growth in bacteria
  Bacterial resistance: Ampicillin, 100 μg/mL
  Growth temperature: 37°C
  Growth strain: DH5alpha
  Copy number: Unknown
Gene/Insert
  Gene/Insert name: Nlk1 (alt names: nlk; nemo-like kinase)
  Species: D. rerio (zebrafish)
  Insert size (bp): 1425
  Mutation: K117M. Kinase dead mutant of NLK1.
  GenBank ID: AY562552
  Entrez Gene: nlk1 (a.k.a. nlk, nlkb, zgc:111875)
  Cloning method: Restriction Enzyme; 5′ cloning site EcoRI (unknown if destroyed); 3′ cloning site XbaI (unknown if destroyed)
  Sequencing primers: 5′ SP6
Terms and licenses: Academic/Nonprofit Terms; Industry Terms: Not Available to Industry
Depositor comments: Description: Zebrafish Nemo-like kinase 1(NLK-1), cloned into the vector CS2+. ~1425bp EcoR1-Xba1 insert. Clone is an kinase dead mutant of NLK1, analogous to K155M mutant of mouse NLK. Species of Sequence Origin: zebrafish. Notes for Use: For functional synthetic RNA, linearize with Asp 718 and transcribe with SP6. Select clones with amp. Reference: C. J. Thorpe and R. T. Moon, Development 131:2899-2909 (2004).
How to cite: ZE37 Nlk1(K117M)-pCS2+ was a gift from Randall Moon (Addgene plasmid # 17078 ; http://n2t.net/addgene:17078 ; RRID:Addgene_17078)
